Addgene plasmid #157615: pD649-HAsp-SDK1(Trunc1)-COMP5AP-AviTag-9xHis
Purpose: Mammalian expression of cell-surface protein partial extracellular domain fused to COMP5AP-AviTag-9xHis. Protein is secreted from cells.
Depositing lab: Chris Garcia. Depositing organization: Stanford University. Publication: A Human IgSF Cell-Surface Interactome Reveals a Complex Network of Protein-Protein Interactions. Wojtowicz WM, Vielmetter J, Fernandes RA, Siepe DH, Eastman CL, Chisholm GB, Cox S, Klock H, Anderson PW, Rue SM, Miller JJ, Glaser SM, Bragstad ML, Vance J, Lam AW, Lesley SA, Zinn K, Garcia KC. Cell. 2020 Aug 20;182(4):1027-1043.e17. doi: 10.1016/j.cell.2020.07.025. PubMed 32822567.
Backbone
  Vector backbone: pD649
  Backbone size w/o insert (bp): 7153
  Vector type: Mammalian Expression
Growth in bacteria
  Bacterial resistance: Ampicillin, 100 μg/mL
  Growth temperature: 37°C
  Growth strain: DH5alpha
  Copy number: High Copy
Gene/Insert
  Gene/Insert name: SDK1
  Species: H. sapiens (human)
  Insert size (bp): 5907
  Entrez Gene: SDK1
  Promoter: CMV/SP6
  Tag / fusion protein: COMP5AP-AviTag-9xHis (C terminal on backbone)
  Cloning method: Restriction Enzyme; 5′ cloning site GCGGCCGC (not destroyed); 3′ cloning site GGCGCGCC (not destroyed)
  Sequencing primers: 5′ ATTTAGGTGACACTATAG; 3′ CGTCGCACTCCATCACGGTG
Resource information
  A portion of this plasmid was derived from a plasmid made by: synthesis by ThermoFisher
Terms and licenses: Academic/Nonprofit Terms; Industry Terms: Not Available to Industry
Depositor comments: Some plasmids in this collection may have an IS4-like element ISVsa5 family transposase upstream of the CMV promoter.
How to cite: pD649-HAsp-SDK1(Trunc1)-COMP5AP-AviTag-9xHis was a gift from Chris Garcia (Addgene plasmid # 157615 ; http://n2t.net/addgene:157615 ; RRID:Addgene_157615)
