[The description below was written by a language model from this plasmid's Addgene catalogue record and pLannotate feature annotations shown in this document.]
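Description:
pD649-HAsp-SDK1(Trunc1)-COMP5AP-AviTag-9xHis is a mammalian expression plasmid built on the pD649 backbone for producing a secreted, tagged form of part of the extracellular domain of human SDK1 (sidekick cell adhesion molecule 1). It is propagated in E. coli as a high-copy plasmid through a ColE1/pUC-type origin with ampicillin selection (AmpR). The feature table also shows an SV40 early promoter/EM7 promoter cassette driving a puromycin N-acetyltransferase sequence with an SV40 polyadenylation signal, which could allow selection in mammalian cells, although the record does not state that it is used this way. Small fragments of f1 ori, KanR, lacZα and ble appear to be backbone remnants. The depositor notes that some plasmids in this collection may carry an IS4-like transposase element upstream of the CMV promoter; none is annotated here.

Expression is driven by the CMV enhancer/promoter followed by a fragment of CMV intron A, with an SP6 promoter just upstream of the coding region that can support in vitro transcription and serves as a sequencing primer site. The open reading frame begins with a signal peptide (named HAsp; the annotation software matches a fragment of an immunoglobulin heavy chain signal sequence), followed by the roughly 5.9 kb truncated SDK1 ectodomain cloned between retained NotI and AscI sites. The software labels this insert by homology to mouse Sdk1, but the catalogue gives the species as human. Downstream, the backbone supplies the coiled-coil region of cartilage oligomeric matrix protein (a pentamerizing domain), human placental alkaline phosphatase, an AviTag for enzymatic biotinylation and a polyhistidine tag for purification, ending at a bGH polyadenylation signal. The resulting multimerized, enzymatically detectable protein suits high-avidity binding assays, consistent with the associated screen of human IgSF cell-surface protein interactions.
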