Features (pLannotate 1.2.2; 24 found; start..end, strand, type, name):
     77..380     +  enhancer       CMV enhancer: human cytomegalovirus immediate early enhancer
    381..584     +  promoter       CMV promoter: human cytomegalovirus (CMV) immediate early promoter
    720..763     +  intron         CMV intron (fragment): modified intron A from human cytomegalovirus
    815..833     +  promoter       SP6 promoter: promoter for bacteriophage SP6 RNA polymerase
    837..874     +  CDS            IgH signal sequence (fragment): signal sequence from the mouse immunoglobulin heavy chain variable region
    980..6889    +  CDS            Sdk1 (fragment): SDK1_MOUSE - Experimental evidence at protein level: Swiss-Prot protein existence level 1. Adhesion molecule that promotes lamina-specific synaptic connections in the retina. Expressed in specific subsets of interneurons and retinal ganglion cells (RGCs) and promotes synaptic connectivity via homophilic interactions. From Mus musculus (Mouse).
   6986..7165    +  CDS            Comp (fragment): COMP_RAT - Experimental evidence at protein level: Swiss-Prot protein existence level 1. May play a role in the structural integrity of cartilage via its interaction with other extracellular matrix proteins such as the collagens and fibronectin. Can mediate the interaction of chondrocytes with the cartilage extracellular matrix through interaction with cell surface integrin receptors. Could play a role in the pathogenesis of osteoarthritis. Potent suppressor of apoptosis in both primary chondrocytes and transformed cells. Suppresses apoptosis by blocking the activation of caspase-3 and by indu
   7153..8605    +  CDS            SEAP (fragment): secreted alkaline phosphatase from human placenta The natural enzyme has a C-terminal transmembrane sequence that is replaced by a GPI anchor.
   8630..8671    +  CDS            AviTag™ (fragment): peptide tag that allows for enzymatic biotinylation
   8675..8698    +  CDS            8xHis: 8xHis affinity tag
   8844..8955    +  polyA_signal   bGH poly(A) signal: bovine growth hormone polyadenylation signal
   8956..9064    +  rep_origin     f1 ori (fragment): f1 bacteriophage origin of replication; arrow indicates direction of (+) strand synthesis
   9078..9407    +  promoter       SV40 promoter: SV40 enhancer and early promoter
   9455..9502    +  promoter       EM7 promoter: synthetic bacterial promoter&nbsp
   9521..10120   +  CDS            PuroR (fragment): puromycin N-acetyltransferase; pac from Streptomyces; confers resistance to puromycin
  10130..10255   +  CDS            ble (fragment): BLE_KLEPN - Experimental evidence at protein level: Swiss-Prot protein existence level 1. Binding protein with a strong affinity to the bleomycin family of antibiotics. Binds to CL990; an antimitotic-antibiotic compound. From Klebsiella pneumoniae.
  10250..10371   +  polyA_signal   SV40 poly(A) signal: SV40 polyadenylation signal
  10424..11284   -  CDS            AmpR: β-lactamase; bla; confers resistance to ampicillin, carbenicillin, and related antibiotics
  11287..11383   -  promoter       AmpR promoter (fragment): bla
  11413..11437   -  CDS            KanR (fragment): aminoglycoside phosphotransferase; aph(3')-Ia; confers resistance to kanamycin
  11548..12136   +  rep_origin     ori: high-copy-number ColE1/pMB1/pBR322/pUC origin of replication
  12361..12378   +  terminator     rrnB T2 terminator (fragment): transcription terminator T2 from the E. coli rrnB gene
  12403..12422   -  CDS            lacZα (fragment): LacZα fragment of β-galactosidase; lacZ fragment
  12876..12896   +  protein_bind   lac operator (fragment): The lac repressor binds to the lac operator to inhibit transcription in E. coli. This inhibition can be relieved by adding lactose or isopropyl-β-D-thiogalactopyranoside (IPTG). lac repressor encoded by lacI
>Addgene plasmid #157615 | pD649-HAsp-SDK1(Trunc1)-COMP5AP-AviTag-9xHis | addgene full sequence | sequence record 386078 | Addgene NGS Result
GGCATTGATTATTGACTAGTTATTAATAGTAATCAATTACGGGGTCATTAGTTCATAGCCCATATATGGA
GTTCCGCGTTACATAACTTACGGTAAATGGCCCGCCTGGCTGACCGCCCAACGACCCCCGCCCATTGACG
TCAATAATGACGTATGTTCCCATAGTAACGCCAATAGGGACTTTCCATTGACGTCAATGGGTGGAGTATT
TACGGTAAACTGCCCACTTGGCAGTACATCAAGTGTATCATATGCCAAGTACGCCCCCTATTGACGTCAA
TGACGGTAAATGGCCCGCCTGGCATTATGCCCAGTACATGACCTTATGGGACTTTCCTACTTGGCAGTAC
ATCTACGTATTAGTCATCGCTATTACCATGGTGATGCGGTTTTGGCAGTACATCAATGGGCGTGGATAGC
GGTTTGACTCACGGGGATTTCCAAGTCTCCACCCCATTGACGTCAATGGGAGTTTGTTTTGGCACCAAAA
TCAACGGGACTTTCCAAAATGTCGTAACAACTCCGCCCCATTGACGCAAATGGGCGGTAGGCGTGTACGG
TGGGAGGTCTATATAAGCAGAGCTCGTTTAGTGAACCGTCAGATCGCCTGGAGACGCCATCCACGCTGTT
TTGACCTCCATAGAAGACACCGGGACCGATCCAGCCTCCGCGGCCGGGAACGGTGCATTGGAACGCGGAT
TCCCCGTGCCAAGAGTGACGTAAGTACCGCCTATAGAGTCTATAGGCCCACCCCCTTGGCTTCGTTAGAA
CGCGGCTACAATTAATACATAACCTTATGTATCATACACATACGATTTAGGTGACACTATAGAATAACAT
CCACTTTGCCTTTCTCTCCACAGGTGTCCACTCCCAGGTCCAACTGCACCTCGGTTCTATCGAAAACGCG
CCTGCTAGCGCCACCATGAAGACCATCATTGCCCTGAGCTACATCTTCTGCCTGGTGTTCGCTGCGGCCG
CCGGACCTGGTAGACCTAGAGGATCTCCTCCAGGCAGAGCCAGACCTTCTTTGGCTCCTAGACCTGGACC
TGAGCCTAGCAGACCAAGAGCCGCTCCTGAAACATCTGGCGGAGATACAGCTGGCGCTGGAAGATGTGGT
GGAAGAAGGGCCGCTAAACTCGGCCCTGGTAGAAGAGGATGGTGGGCTCTGCTTGCCCTGCAGCTTCATC
TGCTGAGAGCCCTGGCTCAGGATGACGTGGCCCCTTACTTTAAGACAGAGCCCGGACTGCCCCAGATCCA
CCTGGAAGGCAATAGACTGGTGCTGACCTGTCTGGCCGAAGGCTCTTGGCCTCTGGAATTCAAGTGGATG
AGGGACGACAGCGAGCTGACCACCTACAGCAGCGAGTACAAGTACATCATCCCCAGCCTGCAGAAGCTGG
ACGCCGGCTTTTACAGATGCGTCGTGCGGAATAGAATGGGCGCCCTGCTGCAGAGAAAGTCTGAGGTGCA
GGTCGCCTACATGGGCAGCTTTATGGACACCGACCAGAGAAAGACCGTGTCTCAGGGCAGAGCCGCCATC
CTGAATCTGCTGCCTATCACAAGCTACCCCAGACCTCAAGTGACCTGGTTCAGAGAGGGCCACAAGATCA
TCCCTAGCAACCGGATCGCCATCACACTGGAAAACCAGCTCGTGATCCTGGCCACCACAACATCTGATGC
TGGCGCCTATTACGTGCAGGCCGTGAACGAGAAGAACGGCGAGAACAAGACAAGCCCCTTCATCCACCTG
TCTATCGCCAGAGATGTGGGCACCCCTGAAACAATGGCCCCTACAATTGTGGTGCCTCCTGGCAATAGAA
GCGTGGTGGCCGGAAGCTCTGAGACAACCCTGGAATGTATCGCCAGCGCTAGACCCGTGGAAGATCTGAG
CGTGACCTGGAAGAGAAACGGCGTGCGGATCACATCTGGCCTGCACAGTTTTGGCAGACGGCTGACCATC
AGCAACCCCACAAGTGCCGATACAGGCCCTTACGTGTGTGAAGCTGCTCTGCCAGGATCTGCCTTTGAGC
CTGCCAGAGCCACCGCCTTTCTGTTCATCATCGAGCCTCCATACTTCACCGCCGAGCCTGAGAGCAGAAT
CAGCGCCGAAGTGGAAGAGACAGTGGATATCGGCTGTCAGGCCATGGGAGTGCCTCTGCCTACTCTGCAG
TGGTACAAGGACGCCATCAGCATCAGCAGACTGCAGAACCCCAGATACAAGGTGCTGGCTTCTGGCGGCC
TGAGAATCCAGAAGCTGAGGCCTGAGGACAGCGGCATCTTTCAGTGCTTCGCCTCTAACGAAGGCGGCGA
GATCCAGACACACACCTACCTGGACGTGACCAATATCGCCCCTGTGTTCACCCAGAGGCCTGTGGATACA
ACCGTGACAGATGGCATGACCGCCATTCTGAGATGCGAAGTGTCTGGCGCCCCTAAGCCTGCCATCACTT
GGAAGAGAGAGAACCACATTCTGGCCAGCGGCTCCGTGCGCATCCCTAGATTCATGCTGCTGGAAAGCGG
CGGACTGCAGATTGCCCCAGTGTTTATCCAGGATGCCGGCAACTACACCTGTTACGCCGCCAATACCGAG
GGCAGCCTGAATGCCTCTGCAACCCTGACAGTGTGGAACCGGACATCCATTGTGCACCCTCCAGAGGACC
ACGTCGTGATCAAGGGAACAACCGCTACACTGCACTGCGGCGCCACACACGATCCTAGAGTGTCTCTGAG
ATACGTGTGGAAGAAAGACAACGTGGCCCTGACACCTAGCAGCACCAGCAGAATCGTGGTGGAAAAAGAC
GGCAGCCTGCTGATCTCTCAGACTTGGAGCGGCGACATCGGCGACTACTCTTGCGAGATTGTGTCTGAAG
GCGGCAACGACAGCCGGATGGCCAGACTGGAAGTGATCGAACTGCCTCACAGCCCTCAGAACCTGCTGGT
GTCTCCTAATAGCAGCCACTCTCACGCCGTGGTGCTGAGCTGGGTTCGACCTTTTGACGGCAACAGCCCC
ATCCTGTACTACATCGTGGAACTGTCCGAGAACAACAGCCCTTGGAAAGTGCACCTGAGCAACGTGGGAC
CTGAGATGACAGGCGTGACAGTGTCTGGACTGACCCCTGCCAGAACCTACCAGTTCAGAGTGTGCGCCGT
GAATGAAGTCGGCAGAGGCCAGTACTCTGCCGAGACAAGTAGACTGATGCTGCCCGAGGAACCTCCTAGC
GCTCCTCCTAAGAATATCGTGGCCTCCGGCAGGACCAACCAGAGCATTATGGTTCAGTGGCAGCCTCCAC
CTGAGACAGAGCACAATGGCGTGCTGAGAGGCTACATCCTGAGGTACAGACTGGCTGGACTGCCTGGCGA
GTACCAGCAGAGAAACATCACAAGCCCCGAAGTGAACTACTGCCTGGTCACCGACCTGATCATCTGGACC
CAGTATGAGATCCAGGTGGCCGCCTATAATGGCGCCGGACTGGGAGTGTTTAGCAGAGCCGTGACCGAGT
ATACACTGCAGGGCGTTCCAACCGCTCCTCCACAGAATGTGCAGACCGAAGCCGTGAACAGCACCACCAT
CCAGTTTCTGTGGAACCCTCCACCTCAGCAGTTCATCAACGGCATCAACCAGGGCTATAAGCTGCTGGCT
TGGCCAGCCGATGCTCCTGAAGCTGTGACAGTGGTCACAATCGCCCCAGACTTTCATGGCGTGCACCACG
GACACATCACCAACCTGAAGAAGTTCACCGCCTACTTCACCAGCGTGCTGTGCTTTACAACACCTGGCGA
CGGCCCTCCATCTACACCTCAGCTTGTGTGGACCCAAGAGGATAAGCCTGGCGCCGTGGGACACCTGAGC
TTTACCGAGATTCTGGACACCAGCCTGAAGGTGTCCTGGCAAGAGCCCCTGGAAAAGAATGGCATCATCA
CCGGCTACCAGATCAGCTGGGAAGTGTACGGCAGAAACGACTCCAGACTGACCCACACACTGAATAGCAC
AACCCACGAGTACAAAATCCAGGGCCTGAGCAGCCTGACCACATACACAATTGATGTGGCCGCCGTGACA
GCCGTTGGCACAGGACTGGTCACAAGCAGCACAATCTCTAGCGGCGTGCCACCAGATTTGCCTGGCGCTC
CTAGCAATCTCGTGATCAGCAACATCAGCCCCAGAAGCGCCACACTGCAGTTCAGACCAGGCTACGATGG
CAAGACCAGCATCTCCAGATGGATCGTGGAAGGCCAAGTGGGCGCCATTGGAGATGAGGAAGAGTGGGTC
ACCCTGTACGAGGAAGAGAACGAGCCTGACGCACAGATGCTGGAAATCCCCAATCTGACCCCTTACACAC
ACTACCGGTTCCGGATGAAGCAAGTGAACATCGTGGGCCCATCTCCATACAGCCCCAGCAGCAGAGTGAT
TCAGACTCTGCAGGCACCTCCAGATGTGGCCCCAACATCTGTGACCGTGCGGACAGCTTCCGAGACATCC
CTGAGACTGAGATGGGTGCCACTGCCAGACAGCCAGTACAACGGCAATCCTGAGAGCGTGGGCTACAGAA
TCAAGTACTGGCGGAGTGACCTGCAGTCTAGTGCCGTGGCTCAGGTGGTGTCTGACCGGCTGGAAAGAGA
GTTCACCATCGAGGAACTGGAAGAATGGATGGAATACGAGCTGCAGATGCAGGCCTTCAATGCCGTTGGA
GCTGGACCTTGGAGCGAGGTTGTGCGGGGCAGAACAAGAGAAAGCGTGCCATCTGCCGCTCCAGAGAATG
TTTCTGCTGAGGCCGTGTCTAGCACCCAGATCCTGCTGACATGGACCTCCGTGCCAGAGCAGGACCAGAA
TGGACTGATCCTGGGCTACAAGATCCTGTTCAGAGCCAAGGATCTCGACCCCGAGCCTAGATCTCACATC
GTGCGGGGAAATCACACCCAGTCTGCTCTGCTGGCCGGACTGAGAAAGTTCGTGCTGTATGAGCTGCAGG
TCCTGGCCTTTACCAGAATCGGCAATGGGGTGCCAAGCACACCCCTGATTCTGGAAAGAACAAAGGACGA
CGCCCCTGGACCTCCTGTCAGACTGGTTTTTCCTGAAGTGCGGCTGACCTCTGTGCGCATTGTGTGGCAA
CCACCAGAGGAACCCAACGGAATCATCCTGGGATATCAGATCGCCTACCGGCTGGCCTCTAGCAGCCCTC
ACACATTCACAACAGTGGAAGTGGGAGCCACCGTGCGGCAGTTTACAGCTACAGATCTGGCCCCTGAGTC
CGCCTACATCTTCAGACTGAGCGCCAAGACTAGACAAGGCTGGGGCGAACCTCTGGAAGCCACAGTGATC
ACCACCGAGAAGAGAGAAAGGCCCGCTCCACCTAGAGAGCTGCTGGTTCCTCAGGCTGAAGTGACCGCCA
GATCTCTGAGACTCCAGTGGGTTCCAGGCTCTGATGGCGCCTCTCCTATCCGGTACTTTACCATGCAAGT
GCGCGAGCTGCCAAGAGGCGAGTGGCAGACATACAGCAGCAGCATCTCTCACGAGGCCACAGCCTGTGTG
GTGGACAGACTGAGGCCTTTCACCAGCTACAAGCTGCGGCTGAAGGCCACCAACGATATCGGCGATAGCG
ACTTCAGCAGCGAAACCGAGGCTGTGACTACCCTGCAGGATGTTCCTGGCGAACCACCTGGCTCTGTGTC
CGCCACACCTCACACAACAAGCTCCGTTCTGATCCAATGGCAGCCACCTAGGGACGAGTCTCTGAACGGC
CTGCTCCAGGGATACAGAATCTACTACCGCGAGCTGGAATATGAGGCCGGCAGCGGAACAGAGGCTAAGA
CCCTGAAGAACCCTATCGCTCTGCACGCCGAACTGACAGCCCAGTCCAGCTTTAAGACCGTGAATAGCAG
CTCCACCAGCACCATGTGCGAACTGACCCATCTGAAGAAATATCGGCGCTACGAAGTGATCATGACGGCC
TACAACATCATCGGCGAGAGCCCAGCCTCTGCTCCTGTGGAAGTGTTTGTGGGAGAAGCTGCCCCTGCCA
TGGCTCCTCAGAATGTCCAAGTGACACCTCTGACTGCCAGCCAGCTCGAAGTTACATGGGACCCACCTCC
ACCAGAAAGCCAGAACGGAAACATTCAGGGGTACAAGATCTACTATTGGGAAGCCGACTCTCAGAACGAG
ACAGAGAAGATGAAGGTGCTGTTTCTGCCCGAGCCTGTCGTGCGCCTGAAGAATCTGACCAGCCACACAA
AGTACCTGGTGTCTATCAGCGCCTTCAACGCTGCAGGCGACGGACCTAAGTCTGATCCTCAGCAGGGAAG
AACACACCAAGCAGCCCCAGGCGCTCCAAGCTTTCTGGCCTTTTCTGAGATCACCAGCACTACCCTCAAC
GTGTCCTGGGGAGAACCAGCCGCCGCTAATGGCATTCTGCAGGGATATAGAGTGGTGTACGAGCCTCTGG
CTCCAGTGCAAGGCGTGTCCAAAGTGGTCACCGTGGAAGTCCGCGGCAATTGGCAGAGATGGCTGAAAGT
GCGGGATCTGACCAAGGGCGTGACCTACTTCTTTCGGGTGCAAGCCAGGACCATCACATACGGACCAGAA
CTGCAGGCCAACATCACAGCCGGACCAGCTGAGGGTTCTCCTGGAAGCCCTAGGGATGTGCTGGTTACAA
AGAGCGCCTCTGAGCTGACCCTGCAATGGACAGAAGGACACTCCGGCGATACCCCTACCACAGGCTATGT
GATTGAGGCCAGACCTAGCGACGAAGGACTGTGGGACATGTTCGTGAAGGACATCCCACGCAGCGCCACC
TCTTACACCCTGAGCCTGGATAAGCTGAGACAGGGCGTCACATACGAATTCAGAGTGGTGGCTGTGAACG
AGGCCGGCTACGGCGAACCTTCTAATCCTGGCGCGCCGGAAGATCAAGTTGATCCAAGATTGATTGATGG
CAAGGGCGGATCTCTGGAGGTGCTGTTCCAGGGACCAGGCGGAAGCGGCAATCCCGGCGGCGATCTGGCC
CCCCAGATGCTGCGCGAGCTGCAGGAGACCAATGCCGCCCTGCAGGACGTGCGCGAGCTGCTGCGCCACC
GCGTGAAGGAGATCACCTTCCTGAAGAACACCGTGATGGAGTGCGACGCCTGCGGTATGCAGCCCTCTAG
AGGCTCCGGCTCCATCATCCCAGTTGAGGAGGAGAACCCGGACTTCTGGAACCGCGAGGCAGCCGAGGCC
CTGGGTGCCGCCAAGAAGCTGCAGCCTGCACAGACAGCCGCCAAGAACCTCATCATCTTCCTGGGCGATG
GGATGGGGGTGTCTACGGTGACAGCTGCCAGGATCCTAAAAGGGCAGAAGAAGGACAAACTGGGGCCTGA
GATACCCCTGGCCATGGACCGCTTCCCATATGTGGCTCTGTCCAAGACATACAATGTAGACAAACATGTG
CCAGACAGTGGAGCCACAGCCACGGCCTACCTGTGCGGGGTCAAGGGCAACTTCCAGACCATTGGCTTGA
GTGCAGCCGCCCGCTTTAACCAGTGCAACACGACACGCGGCAACGAGGTCATCTCCGTGATGAATCGGGC
CAAGAAAGCAGGGAAGTCAGTGGGAGTGGTAACCACCACACGAGTGCAGCACGCCTCGCCAGCCGGCACC
TACGCCCACACGGTGAACCGCAACTGGTACTCGGACGCCGACGTGCCTGCCTCGGCCCGCCAGGAGGGGT
GCCAGGACATCGCTACGCAGCTCATCTCCAACATGGACATTGACGTGATCCTAGGTGGAGGCCGAAAGTA
CATGTTTCGCATGGGAACCCCAGACCCTGAGTACCCAGATGACTACAGCCAAGGTGGGACCAGGCTGGAC
GGGAAGAATCTGGTGCAGGAATGGCTGGCGAAGCGCCAGGGTGCCCGGTATGTGTGGAACCGCACTGAGC
TCATGCAGGCTTCCCTGGACCCGTCTGTGACCCATCTCATGGGTCTCTTTGAGCCTGGAGACATGAAATA
CGAGATCCACCGAGACTCCACACTGGACCCCTCCCTGATGGAGATGACAGAGGCTGCCCTGCGCCTGCTG
AGCAGGAACCCCCGCGGCTTCTTCCTCTTCGTGGAGGGTGGTCGCATCGACCATGGTCATCATGAAAGCA
GGGCTTACCGGGCACTGACTGAGACGATCATGTTCGACGACGCCATTGAGAGGGCGGGCCAGCTCACCAG
CGAGGAGGACACGCTGAGCCTCGTCACTGCCGACCACTCCCACGTCTTCTCCTTCGGAGGCTACCCCCTG
CGAGGGAGCTCCATCTTCGGGCTGGCCCCTGGCAAGGCCCGGGACAGGAAGGCCTACACGGTCCTCCTAT
ACGGAAACGGTCCAGGCTATGTGCTCAAGGACGGCGCCCGGCCGGATGTTACCGAGAGCGAGAGCGGGAG
CCCCGAGTATCGGCAGCAGTCAGCAGTGCCCCTGGACGAAGAGACCCACGCAGGCGAGGACGTGGCGGTG
TTCGCGCGCGGCCCGCAGGCGCACCTGGTTCACGGCGTGCAGGAGCAGACCTTCATAGCGCACGTCATGG
CCTTCGCCGCCTGCCTGGAGCCCTACACCGCCTGCGACCTGGCGCCCCCCGCCGGCACCACCGACGCCGC
GCACCCGGGTGGCGGAGGACTGAACGACATCTTCGAGGCTCAGAAAATCGAATGGCACGAACATCACCAT
CACCATCACCATCACCATTAAGGCCGGCCTGTAGTCACTGGCACAACGCGTTACCCGGTAAGCCAATCGG
GTATACACGGTCGTCATACTGCAGACAGGGTTCTTCTACTTTGCAAGATAGTCTTGAGTAGTAAAATAAA
TAGATAGAGAAAATCAGCCTCGACTGTGCCTTCTAGTTGCCAGCCATCTGTTGTTTGCCCCTCCCCCGTG
CCTTCCTTGACCCTGGAAGGTGCCACTCCCACTGTCCTTTCCTAATAAAATGAGGAAATTGCATCACAAC
ACTCAACCCTATCTCGGTCTATTCTTTTGATTTATAAGGGATTTTGCCGATTTCGGCCTATTGGTTAAAA
AATGAGCTGATTTAACAAAAATTTAACGCGAATTAATTCTGTGGAATGTGTGTCAGTTAGGGTGTGGAAA
GTCCCCAGGCTCCCCAGCAGGCAGAAGTATGCAAAGCATGCATCTCAATTAGTCAGCAACCAGGTGTGGA
AAGTCCCCAGGCTCCCCAGCAGGCAGAAGTATGCAAAGCATGCATCTCAATTAGTCAGCAACCATAGTCC
CGCCCCTAACTCCGCCCATCCCGCCCCTAACTCCGCCCAGTTCCGCCCATTCTCCGCCCCATGGCTGACT
AATTTTTTTTATTTATGCAGAGGCCGAGGCCGCCTCTGCCTCTGAGCTATTCCAGAAGTAGTGAGGAGGC
TTTTTTGGAGGCCTAGGCTTTTGCAAAAAGCTCCCGGGAGCTTGTATATCCATTTTCGGATCTGATCAGC
ACGTGTTGACAATTAATCATCGGCATAGTATATCGGCATAGTATAATACGACAAGGTGAGGAACTAAACC
ATGACCGAGTACAAGCCCACGGTGCGCCTCGCCACCCGCGACGACGTCCCCAGGGCCGTACGCACCCTCG
CCGCCGCGTTCGCCGACTACCCCGCCACGCGCCACACCGTCGATCCGGACCGCCACATCGAGCGGGTCAC
CGAGCTGCAAGAACTCTTCCTCACGCGCGTCGGGCTCGACATCGGCAAGGTGTGGGTCGCGGACGACGGC
GCCGCGGTGGCGGTCTGGACCACGCCGGAGAGCGTCGAAGCGGGGGCGGTGTTCGCCGAGATCGGCCCGC
GCATGGCCGAGTTGAGCGGTTCCCGGCTGGCCGCGCAGCAACAGATGGAAGGCCTCCTGGCGCCGCACCG
GCCCAAGGAGCCCGCGTGGTTCCTGGCCACCGTCGGCGTCTCGCCCGACCACCAGGGCAAGGGTCTGGGC
AGCGCCGTCGTGCTCCCCGGAGTGGAGGCGGCCGAGCGCGCCGGGGTGCCCGCCTTCCTGGAGACATCCG
CGCCCCGCAACCTCCCCTTCTACGAGCGGCTCGGCTTCACCGTCACCGCCGACGTCGAGGTGCCCGAAGG
ACCGCGCACCTGGTGCATGACCCGCAAGCCCGGTGCCTGACACGTGCTACGAGATTTCGATTCCACCGCC
GCCTTCTATGAAAGGTTGGGCTTCGGAATCGTTTTCCGGGACGCCGGCTGGATGATCCTCCAGCGCGGGG
ATCTCATGCTGGAGTTCTTCGCCCACCCCAACTTGTTTATTGCAGCTTATAATGGTTACAAATAAAGCAA
TAGCATCACAAATTTCACAAATAAAGCATTTTTTTCACTGCATTCTAGTTGTGGTTTGTCCAAACTCATC
AATGTATCTTATCATGTCTGTATACCGTCGACCTCTAGCTAGAGCTTGGCGTAATCATGGTCATTACCAA
TGCTTAATCAGTGAGGCACCTATCTCAGCGATCTGTCTATTTCGTTCATCCATAGTTGCCTGACTCCCCG
TCGTGTAGATAACTACGATACGGGAGGGCTTACCATCTGGCCCCAGCGCTGCGATGATACCGCGAGAACC
ACGCTCACCGGCTCCGGATTTATCAGCAATAAACCAGCCAGCCGGAAGGGCCGAGCGCAGAAGTGGTCCT
GCAACTTTATCCGCCTCCATCCAGTCTATTAATTGTTGCCGGGAAGCTAGAGTAAGTAGTTCGCCAGTTA
ATAGTTTGCGCAACGTTGTTGCCATCGCTACAGGCATCGTGGTGTCACGCTCGTCGTTTGGTATGGCTTC
ATTCAGCTCCGGTTCCCAACGATCAAGGCGAGTTACATGATCCCCCATGTTGTGCAAAAAAGCGGTTAGC
TCCTTCGGTCCTCCGATCGTTGTCAGAAGTAAGTTGGCCGCAGTGTTATCACTCATGGTTATGGCAGCAC
TGCATAATTCTCTTACTGTCATGCCATCCGTAAGATGCTTTTCTGTGACTGGTGAGTACTCAACCAAGTC
ATTCTGAGAATAGTGTATGCGGCGACCGAGTTGCTCTTGCCCGGCGTCAATACGGGATAATACCGCGCCA
CATAGCAGAACTTTAAAAGTGCTCATCATTGGAAAACGTTCTTCGGGGCGAAAACTCTCAAGGATCTTAC
CGCTGTTGAGATCCAGTTCGATGTAACCCACTCGTGCACCCAACTGATCTTCAGCATCTTTTACTTTCAC
CAGCGTTTCTGGGTGAGCAAAAACAGGAAGGCAAAATGCCGCAAAAAAGGGAATAAGGGCGACACGGAAA
TGTTGAATACTCATATTCTTCCTTTTTCAATATTATTGAAGCATTTATCAGGGTTATTGTCTCATGAGCG
GATACATATTTGAATGTATTTAGAAAAATAAACAAATAGGGGTCAGTGTTACAACCAATTAACCAATTCT
GAACATTATCGCGAGCCCATTTATACCTGAATATGGCTCATAACACCCCTTGCTCATGACCAAAATCCCT
TAACGTGAGTTACGCGCGCGTCGTTCCACTGAGCGTCAGACCCCGTAGAAAAGATCAAAGGATCTTCTTG
AGATCCTTTTTTTCTGCGCGTAATCTGCTGCTTGCAAACAAAAAAACCACCGCTACCAGCGGTGGTTTGT
TTGCCGGATCAAGAGCTACCAACTCTTTTTCCGAAGGTAACTGGCTTCAGCAGAGCGCAGATACCAAATA
CTGTTCTTCTAGTGTAGCCGTAGTTAGCCCACCACTTCAAGAACTCTGTAGCACCGCCTACATACCTCGC
TCTGCTAATCCTGTTACCAGTGGCTGCTGCCAGTGGCGATAAGTCGTGTCTTACCGGGTTGGACTCAAGA
CGATAGTTACCGGATAAGGCGCAGCGGTCGGGCTGAACGGGGGGTTCGTGCACACAGCCCAGCTTGGAGC
GAACGACCTACACCGAACTGAGATACCTACAGCGTGAGCTATGAGAAAGCGCCACGCTTCCCGAAGGGAG
AAAGGCGGACAGGTATCCGGTAAGCGGCAGGGTCGGAACAGGAGAGCGCACGAGGGAGCTTCCAGGGGGA
AACGCCTGGTATCTTTATAGTCCTGTCGGGTTTCGCCACCTCTGACTTGAGCGTCGATTTTTGTGATGCT
CGTCAGGGGGGCGGAGCCTATGGAAAAACGCCAGCAACGCGGCCTTTTTACGGTTCCTGGCCTTTTGCTG
GCCTTTTGCTCACATGTTCTTTCCTGCGTTATCCCCTGATTCTGTGGATAACCGTATTACCGCCTTTGAG
TGAGCTGATACCGCTCGCCGCAGCCGAACGACCGAGCGCAGCGAGTCAGTGAGCGAGGAAGCGGAAGGCG
AGAGTAGGGAACTGCCAGGCATCAAACTAAGCAGAAGGCCCCTGACGGATGGCCTTTTTGCGTTTCTACA
AACTCTTTCTGTGTTGTAAAACGACGGCCAGTCTTAAGCTCGGGCCCCCTGGGCGGTTCTGATAACGAGT
AATCGTTAATCCGCAAATAACGTAAAAACCCGCTTCGGCGGGTTTTTTTATGGGGGGAGTTTAGGGAAAG
AGCATTTGTCAGAATATTTAAGGGCGCCTGTCACTTTGCTTGATATATGAGAATTATTTAACCTTATAAA
TGAGAAAAAAGCAACGCACTTTAAATAAGATACGTTGCTTTTTCGATTGATGAACACCTATAATTAAACT
ATTCATCTATTATTTATGATTTTTTGTATATACAATATTTCTAGTTTGTTAAAGAGAATTAAGAAAATAA
ATCTCGAAAATAATAAAGGGAAAATCAGTTTTTGATATCAAAATTATACATGTCAACGATAATACAAAAT
ATAATACAAACTATAAGATGTTATCAGTATTTATTATCATTTAGAATAAATTTTGTGTCGCCCTTAATTG
TGAGCGGATAACAATTACGAGCTTCATGCACAGTGGCGTTGACTCAATATTGGCCATTAGCCATATTATT
CATTGGTTATATAGCATAAATCAATATTGGCTATTGGCCATTGCATACGTTGTATCTATATCATAATATG
TACATTTATATTGGCTCATGTCCAATATGACCGCCATGTT
