>Addgene plasmid #157615 | pD649-HAsp-SDK1(Trunc1)-COMP5AP-AviTag-9xHis | depositor partial sequence | sequence record 304340 | insert (extracellular domain truncation)
GGACCTGGTAGACCTAGAGGATCTCCTCCAGGCAGAGCCAGACCTTCTTTGGCTCCTAGACCTGGACCTG
AGCCTAGCAGACCAAGAGCCGCTCCTGAAACATCTGGCGGAGATACAGCTGGCGCTGGAAGATGTGGTGG
AAGAAGGGCCGCTAAACTCGGCCCTGGTAGAAGAGGATGGTGGGCTCTGCTTGCCCTGCAGCTTCATCTG
CTGAGAGCCCTGGCTCAGGATGACGTGGCCCCTTACTTTAAGACAGAGCCCGGACTGCCCCAGATCCACC
TGGAAGGCAATAGACTGGTGCTGACCTGTCTGGCCGAAGGCTCTTGGCCTCTGGAATTCAAGTGGATGAG
GGACGACAGCGAGCTGACCACCTACAGCAGCGAGTACAAGTACATCATCCCCAGCCTGCAGAAGCTGGAC
GCCGGCTTTTACAGATGCGTCGTGCGGAATAGAATGGGCGCCCTGCTGCAGAGAAAGTCTGAGGTGCAGG
TCGCCTACATGGGCAGCTTTATGGACACCGACCAGAGAAAGACCGTGTCTCAGGGCAGAGCCGCCATCCT
GAATCTGCTGCCTATCACAAGCTACCCCAGACCTCAAGTGACCTGGTTCAGAGAGGGCCACAAGATCATC
CCTAGCAACCGGATCGCCATCACACTGGAAAACCAGCTCGTGATCCTGGCCACCACAACATCTGATGCTG
GCGCCTATTACGTGCAGGCCGTGAACGAGAAGAACGGCGAGAACAAGACAAGCCCCTTCATCCACCTGTC
TATCGCCAGAGATGTGGGCACCCCTGAAACAATGGCCCCTACAATTGTGGTGCCTCCTGGCAATAGAAGC
GTGGTGGCCGGAAGCTCTGAGACAACCCTGGAATGTATCGCCAGCGCTAGACCCGTGGAAGATCTGAGCG
TGACCTGGAAGAGAAACGGCGTGCGGATCACATCTGGCCTGCACAGTTTTGGCAGACGGCTGACCATCAG
CAACCCCACAAGTGCCGATACAGGCCCTTACGTGTGTGAAGCTGCTCTGCCAGGATCTGCCTTTGAGCCT
GCCAGAGCCACCGCCTTTCTGTTCATCATCGAGCCTCCATACTTCACCGCCGAGCCTGAGAGCAGAATCA
GCGCCGAAGTGGAAGAGACAGTGGATATCGGCTGTCAGGCCATGGGAGTGCCTCTGCCTACTCTGCAGTG
GTACAAGGACGCCATCAGCATCAGCAGACTGCAGAACCCCAGATACAAGGTGCTGGCTTCTGGCGGCCTG
AGAATCCAGAAGCTGAGGCCTGAGGACAGCGGCATCTTTCAGTGCTTCGCCTCTAACGAAGGCGGCGAGA
TCCAGACACACACCTACCTGGACGTGACCAATATCGCCCCTGTGTTCACCCAGAGGCCTGTGGATACAAC
CGTGACAGATGGCATGACCGCCATTCTGAGATGCGAAGTGTCTGGCGCCCCTAAGCCTGCCATCACTTGG
AAGAGAGAGAACCACATTCTGGCCAGCGGCTCCGTGCGCATCCCTAGATTCATGCTGCTGGAAAGCGGCG
GACTGCAGATTGCCCCAGTGTTTATCCAGGATGCCGGCAACTACACCTGTTACGCCGCCAATACCGAGGG
CAGCCTGAATGCCTCTGCAACCCTGACAGTGTGGAACCGGACATCCATTGTGCACCCTCCAGAGGACCAC
GTCGTGATCAAGGGAACAACCGCTACACTGCACTGCGGCGCCACACACGATCCTAGAGTGTCTCTGAGAT
ACGTGTGGAAGAAAGACAACGTGGCCCTGACACCTAGCAGCACCAGCAGAATCGTGGTGGAAAAAGACGG
CAGCCTGCTGATCTCTCAGACTTGGAGCGGCGACATCGGCGACTACTCTTGCGAGATTGTGTCTGAAGGC
GGCAACGACAGCCGGATGGCCAGACTGGAAGTGATCGAACTGCCTCACAGCCCTCAGAACCTGCTGGTGT
CTCCTAATAGCAGCCACTCTCACGCCGTGGTGCTGAGCTGGGTTCGACCTTTTGACGGCAACAGCCCCAT
CCTGTACTACATCGTGGAACTGTCCGAGAACAACAGCCCTTGGAAAGTGCACCTGAGCAACGTGGGACCT
GAGATGACAGGCGTGACAGTGTCTGGACTGACCCCTGCCAGAACCTACCAGTTCAGAGTGTGCGCCGTGA
ATGAAGTCGGCAGAGGCCAGTACTCTGCCGAGACAAGTAGACTGATGCTGCCCGAGGAACCTCCTAGCGC
TCCTCCTAAGAATATCGTGGCCTCCGGCAGGACCAACCAGAGCATTATGGTTCAGTGGCAGCCTCCACCT
GAGACAGAGCACAATGGCGTGCTGAGAGGCTACATCCTGAGGTACAGACTGGCTGGACTGCCTGGCGAGT
ACCAGCAGAGAAACATCACAAGCCCCGAAGTGAACTACTGCCTGGTCACCGACCTGATCATCTGGACCCA
GTATGAGATCCAGGTGGCCGCCTATAATGGCGCCGGACTGGGAGTGTTTAGCAGAGCCGTGACCGAGTAT
ACACTGCAGGGCGTTCCAACCGCTCCTCCACAGAATGTGCAGACCGAAGCCGTGAACAGCACCACCATCC
AGTTTCTGTGGAACCCTCCACCTCAGCAGTTCATCAACGGCATCAACCAGGGCTATAAGCTGCTGGCTTG
GCCAGCCGATGCTCCTGAAGCTGTGACAGTGGTCACAATCGCCCCAGACTTTCATGGCGTGCACCACGGA
CACATCACCAACCTGAAGAAGTTCACCGCCTACTTCACCAGCGTGCTGTGCTTTACAACACCTGGCGACG
GCCCTCCATCTACACCTCAGCTTGTGTGGACCCAAGAGGATAAGCCTGGCGCCGTGGGACACCTGAGCTT
TACCGAGATTCTGGACACCAGCCTGAAGGTGTCCTGGCAAGAGCCCCTGGAAAAGAATGGCATCATCACC
GGCTACCAGATCAGCTGGGAAGTGTACGGCAGAAACGACTCCAGACTGACCCACACACTGAATAGCACAA
CCCACGAGTACAAAATCCAGGGCCTGAGCAGCCTGACCACATACACAATTGATGTGGCCGCCGTGACAGC
CGTTGGCACAGGACTGGTCACAAGCAGCACAATCTCTAGCGGCGTGCCACCAGATTTGCCTGGCGCTCCT
AGCAATCTCGTGATCAGCAACATCAGCCCCAGAAGCGCCACACTGCAGTTCAGACCAGGCTACGATGGCA
AGACCAGCATCTCCAGATGGATCGTGGAAGGCCAAGTGGGCGCCATTGGAGATGAGGAAGAGTGGGTCAC
CCTGTACGAGGAAGAGAACGAGCCTGACGCACAGATGCTGGAAATCCCCAATCTGACCCCTTACACACAC
TACCGGTTCCGGATGAAGCAAGTGAACATCGTGGGCCCATCTCCATACAGCCCCAGCAGCAGAGTGATTC
AGACTCTGCAGGCACCTCCAGATGTGGCCCCAACATCTGTGACCGTGCGGACAGCTTCCGAGACATCCCT
GAGACTGAGATGGGTGCCACTGCCAGACAGCCAGTACAACGGCAATCCTGAGAGCGTGGGCTACAGAATC
AAGTACTGGCGGAGTGACCTGCAGTCTAGTGCCGTGGCTCAGGTGGTGTCTGACCGGCTGGAAAGAGAGT
TCACCATCGAGGAACTGGAAGAATGGATGGAATACGAGCTGCAGATGCAGGCCTTCAATGCCGTTGGAGC
TGGACCTTGGAGCGAGGTTGTGCGGGGCAGAACAAGAGAAAGCGTGCCATCTGCCGCTCCAGAGAATGTT
TCTGCTGAGGCCGTGTCTAGCACCCAGATCCTGCTGACATGGACCTCCGTGCCAGAGCAGGACCAGAATG
GACTGATCCTGGGCTACAAGATCCTGTTCAGAGCCAAGGATCTCGACCCCGAGCCTAGATCTCACATCGT
GCGGGGAAATCACACCCAGTCTGCTCTGCTGGCCGGACTGAGAAAGTTCGTGCTGTATGAGCTGCAGGTC
CTGGCCTTTACCAGAATCGGCAATGGGGTGCCAAGCACACCCCTGATTCTGGAAAGAACAAAGGACGACG
CCCCTGGACCTCCTGTCAGACTGGTTTTTCCTGAAGTGCGGCTGACCTCTGTGCGCATTGTGTGGCAACC
ACCAGAGGAACCCAACGGAATCATCCTGGGATATCAGATCGCCTACCGGCTGGCCTCTAGCAGCCCTCAC
ACATTCACAACAGTGGAAGTGGGAGCCACCGTGCGGCAGTTTACAGCTACAGATCTGGCCCCTGAGTCCG
CCTACATCTTCAGACTGAGCGCCAAGACTAGACAAGGCTGGGGCGAACCTCTGGAAGCCACAGTGATCAC
CACCGAGAAGAGAGAAAGGCCCGCTCCACCTAGAGAGCTGCTGGTTCCTCAGGCTGAAGTGACCGCCAGA
TCTCTGAGACTCCAGTGGGTTCCAGGCTCTGATGGCGCCTCTCCTATCCGGTACTTTACCATGCAAGTGC
GCGAGCTGCCAAGAGGCGAGTGGCAGACATACAGCAGCAGCATCTCTCACGAGGCCACAGCCTGTGTGGT
GGACAGACTGAGGCCTTTCACCAGCTACAAGCTGCGGCTGAAGGCCACCAACGATATCGGCGATAGCGAC
TTCAGCAGCGAAACCGAGGCTGTGACTACCCTGCAGGATGTTCCTGGCGAACCACCTGGCTCTGTGTCCG
CCACACCTCACACAACAAGCTCCGTTCTGATCCAATGGCAGCCACCTAGGGACGAGTCTCTGAACGGCCT
GCTCCAGGGATACAGAATCTACTACCGCGAGCTGGAATATGAGGCCGGCAGCGGAACAGAGGCTAAGACC
CTGAAGAACCCTATCGCTCTGCACGCCGAACTGACAGCCCAGTCCAGCTTTAAGACCGTGAATAGCAGCT
CCACCAGCACCATGTGCGAACTGACCCATCTGAAGAAATATCGGCGCTACGAAGTGATCATGACGGCCTA
CAACATCATCGGCGAGAGCCCAGCCTCTGCTCCTGTGGAAGTGTTTGTGGGAGAAGCTGCCCCTGCCATG
GCTCCTCAGAATGTCCAAGTGACACCTCTGACTGCCAGCCAGCTCGAAGTTACATGGGACCCACCTCCAC
CAGAAAGCCAGAACGGAAACATTCAGGGGTACAAGATCTACTATTGGGAAGCCGACTCTCAGAACGAGAC
AGAGAAGATGAAGGTGCTGTTTCTGCCCGAGCCTGTCGTGCGCCTGAAGAATCTGACCAGCCACACAAAG
TACCTGGTGTCTATCAGCGCCTTCAACGCTGCAGGCGACGGACCTAAGTCTGATCCTCAGCAGGGAAGAA
CACACCAAGCAGCCCCAGGCGCTCCAAGCTTTCTGGCCTTTTCTGAGATCACCAGCACTACCCTCAACGT
GTCCTGGGGAGAACCAGCCGCCGCTAATGGCATTCTGCAGGGATATAGAGTGGTGTACGAGCCTCTGGCT
CCAGTGCAAGGCGTGTCCAAAGTGGTCACCGTGGAAGTCCGCGGCAATTGGCAGAGATGGCTGAAAGTGC
GGGATCTGACCAAGGGCGTGACCTACTTCTTTCGGGTGCAAGCCAGGACCATCACATACGGACCAGAACT
GCAGGCCAACATCACAGCCGGACCAGCTGAGGGTTCTCCTGGAAGCCCTAGGGATGTGCTGGTTACAAAG
AGCGCCTCTGAGCTGACCCTGCAATGGACAGAAGGACACTCCGGCGATACCCCTACCACAGGCTATGTGA
TTGAGGCCAGACCTAGCGACGAAGGACTGTGGGACATGTTCGTGAAGGACATCCCACGCAGCGCCACCTC
TTACACCCTGAGCCTGGATAAGCTGAGACAGGGCGTCACATACGAATTCAGAGTGGTGGCTGTGAACGAG
GCCGGCTACGGCGAACCTTCTAATCCT
